>Addgene plasmid #220873 | CD55-Delta4 | addgene full sequence | sequence record 443042 | Addgene NGS Result
ATGACCTTATGGGACTTTCCTACTTGGCAGTACATCTACGTATTAGTCATCGCTATTACCATGGTGATGC
GGTTTTGGCAGTACATCAATGGGCGTGGATAGCGGTTTGACTCACGGGGATTTCCAAGTCTCCACCCCAT
TGACGTCAATGGGAGTTTGTTTTGGCACCAAAATCAACGGGACTTTCCAAAATGTCGTAACAACTCCGCC
CCATTGACGCAAATGGGCGGTAGGCGTGTACGGTGGGAGGTCTATATAAGCAGAGCTGGTTTAGTGAACC
GTCAGATCCGCTAGCGCTACCGGACTCAGATCTCGAGGCCACCATGACCGTCGCGCGGCCGAGCGTGCCC
GCGGCGCTGCCCCTCCTCGGGGAGCTGCCCCGGCTGCTGCTGCTGGTGCTGTTGTGCCTGCCGGCCGTGT
GGGGTAAATCTCTAACTTCCAAGGTCCCACCAACAGTTCAGAAACCTACCACAGTAAATGTTCCAACTAC
AGAAGTCTCACCAACTTCTCAGAAAACCACCACAAAAACCACCACACCAAATGCTCAAGCAACACGGAGT
ACACCTGTTTCCAGGACAACCAAGCATTTTCATGAAACAACCCCAAATAAAGGAAGTGGAACCACTTCAG
GTACTACCCGTCTTCTATCTGGGCACACGTGTTTCACGTTGACAGGTTTGCTTGGGACGCTAGTAACCAT
GGGCTTGCTGACTTAGGGATCCGCCCCTCTCCCTCCCCCCCCCCTAACGTTACTGGCCGAAGCCGCTTGG
AATAAGGCCGGTGTGCGTTTGTCTATATGTTATTTTCCACCATATTGCCGTCTTTTGGCAATGTGAGGGC
CCGGAAACCTGGCCCTGTCTTCTTGACGAGCATTCCTAGGGGTCTTTCCCCTCTCGCCAAAGGAATGCAA
GGTCTGTTGAATGTCGTGAAGGAAGCAGTTCCTCTGGAAGCTTCTTGAAGACAAACAACGTCTGTAGCGA
CCCTTTGCAGGCAGCGGAACCCCCCACCTGGCGACAGGTGCCTCTGCGGCCAAAAGCCACGTGTATAAGA
TACACCTGCAAAGGCGGCACAACCCCAGTGCCACGTTGTGAGTTGGATAGTTGTGGAAAGAGTCAAATGG
CTCTCCTCAAGCGTATTCAACAAGGGGCTGAAGGATGCCCAGAAGGTACCCCATTGTATGGGATCTGATC
TGGGGCCTCGGTACACATGCTTTACATGTGTTTAGTCGAGGTTAAAAAAACGTCTAGGCCCCCCGAACCA
CGGGGACGTGGTTTTCCTTTGAAAAACACGATGATAATATGGCCACAACCATGGCCACCATGGTGAGCAA
GGGCGAGGAGCTGTTCACCGGGGTGGTGCCCATCCTGGTCGAGCTGGACGGCGACGTAAACGGCCACAAG
TTCAGCGTGTCCGGCGAGGGCGAGGGCGATGCCACCTACGGCAAGCTGACCCTGAAGTTCATCTGCACCA
CCGGCAAGCTGCCCGTGCCCTGGCCCACCCTCGTGACCACCCTGACCTACGGCGTGCAGTGCTTCAGCCG
CTACCCCGACCACATGAAGCAGCACGACTTCTTCAAGTCCGCCATGCCCGAAGGCTACGTCCAGGAGCGC
ACCATCTTCTTCAAGGACGACGGCAACTACAAGACCCGCGCCGAGGTGAAGTTCGAGGGCGACACCCTGG
TGAACCGCATCGAGCTGAAGGGCATCGACTTCAAGGAGGACGGCAACATCCTGGGGCACAAGCTGGAGTA
CAACTACAACAGCCACAACGTCTATATCATGGCCGACAAGCAGAAGAACGGCATCAAGGTGAACTTCAAG
ATCCGCCACAACATCGAGGACGGCAGCGTGCAGCTCGCCGACCACTACCAGCAGAACACCCCCATCGGCG
ACGGCCCCGTGCTGCTGCCCGACAACCACTACCTGAGCACCCAGTCCAAGCTGAGCAAAGACCCCAACGA
GAAGCGCGATCACATGGTCCTGCTGGAGTTCGTGACCGCCGCCGGGATCACTCTCGGCATGGACGAGCTG
TACAAGTAAGCGGCCGCGACTCTAGATCATAATCAGCCATACCACATTTGTAGAGGTTTTACTTGCTTTA
AAAAACCTCCCACACCTCCCCCTGAACCTGAAACATAAAATGAATGCAATTGTTGTTGTTAACTTGTTTA
TTGCAGCTTATAATGGTTACAAATAAAGCAATAGCATCACAAATTTCACAAATAAAGCATTTTTTTCACT
GCATTCTAGTTGTGGTTTGTCCAAACTCATCAATGTATCTTAAGGCGTAAATTGTAAGCGTTAATATTTT
GTTAAAATTCGCGTTAAATTTTTGTTAAATCAGCTCATTTTTTAACCAATAGGCCGAAATCGGCAAAATC
CCTTATAAATCAAAAGAATAGACCGAGATAGGGT
[37 nt withheld, positions 2415-2451]
AAAGAACGTGGACTCCAACGTCAAAGG
[49 nt withheld, positions 2479-2527]
T
[91 nt withheld, positions 2529-2619]
G
[124 nt withheld, positions 2621-2744]
CAGGTGGCACTTTTCGGGGAAATGTGCGCGGAACCCCTATTTGTTTATTTTTCTAAATACATTCAAATAT
GTATCCGCTCATGAGACAATAACCCTGATAAATGCTTCAATAATATTGAAAAAGGAAGAGTCCTGAGGCG
GAAAGAACCAGCTGTGGAATGTGTGTCAGTTAGGGTGTGGAAAGTCCCCAGGCTCCCCAGCAGGCAGAAG
TATGCAAAGCATGCATCTCAATTAGTCAGCAACCAGGTGTGGAAAGTCCCCAGGCTCCCCAGCAGGCAGA
AGTATGCAAAGCATGCATCTCAATTAGTCAGCAACCATAGTCCCGCCCCTAACTCCGCCCATCCCGCCCC
TAACTCCGCCCAGTTCCGCCCATTCTCCGCCCCATGGCTGACTAATTTTTTTTATTTATGCAGAGGCCGA
GGCCGCCTCGGCCTCTGAGCTATTCCAGAAGTAGTGAGGAGGCTTTTTTGGAGGCCTAGGCTTTTGCAAA
GATCGATCAAGAGACAGGATGAGGATCGTTTCGCATGATTGAACAAGATGGATTGCACGCAGGTTCTCCG
GCCGCTTGGGTGGAGAGGCTATTCGGCTATGACTGGGCACAACAGACAATCGGCTGCTCTGATGCCGCCG
TGTTCCGGCTGTCAGCGCAGGGGCGCCCGGTTCTTTTTGTCAAGACCGACCTGTCCGGTGCCCTGAATGA
ACTGCAAGACGAGGCAGCGCGGCTATCGTGGCTGGCCACGACGGGCGTTCCTTGCGCAGCTGTGCTCGAC
GTTGTCACTGAAGCGGGAAGGGACTGGCTGCTATTGGGCGAAGTGCCGGGGCAGGATCTCCTGTCATCTC
ACCTTGCTCCTGCCGAGAAAGTATCCATCATGGCTGATGCAATGCGGCGGCTGCATACGCTTGATCCGGC
TACCTGCCCATTCGACCACCAAGCGAAACATCGCATCGAGCGAGCACGTACTCGGATGGAAGCCGGTCTT
GTCGATCAGGATGATCTGGACGAAGAGCATCAGGGGCTCGCGCCAGCCGAACTGTTCGCCAGGCTCAAGG
CGAGCATGCCCGACGGCGAGGATCTCGTCGTGACCCATGGCGATGCCTGCTTGCCGAATATCATGGTGGA
AAATGGCCGCTTTTCTGGATTCATCGACTGTGGCCGGCTGGGTGTGGCGGACCGCTATCAGGACATAGCG
TTGGCTACCCGTGATATTGCTGAAGAGCTTGGCGGCGAATGGGCTGACCGCTTCCTCGTGCTTTACGGTA
TCGCCGCTCCCGATTCGCAGCGCATCGCCTTCTATCGCCTTCTTGACGAGTTCTTCTGAGCGGGACTCTG
GGGTTCGAAATGACCGACCAAGCGACGCCCAACCTGCCATCACGAGATTTCGATTCCACCGCCGCCTTCT
ATGAAAGGTTGGGCTTCGGAATCGTTTTCCGGGACGCCGGCTGGATGATCCTCCAGCGCGGGGATCTCAT
GCTGGAGTTCTTCGCCCACCCTAGGGGGAGGCTAACTGAAACACGGAAGGAGACAATACCGGAAGGAACC
CGCGCTATGACGGCAATAAAAAGACAGAATAAAACGCACGGTGTTGGGTCGTTTGTTCATAAACGCGGGG
TTCGGTCCCAGGGCTGGCACTCTGTCGATACCCCACCGAGACCCCATTGGGGCCAATACGCCCGCGTTTC
TTCCTTTTCCCCACCCCACCCCCCAAGTTCGGGTGAAGGCCCAGGGCTCGCAGCCAACGTCGGGGCGGCA
GGCCCTGCCATAGCCTCAGGTTACTCATATATACTTTAGATTGATTTAAAACTTCATTTTTAATTTAAAA
GGATCTAGGTGAAGATCCTTTTTGATAATCTCATGACCAAAATCCCTTAACGTGAGTTTTCGTTCCACTG
AGCGTCAGACCCCGTAGAAAAGATCAAAGGATCTTCTTGAGATCCTTTTTTTCTGCGCGTAATCTGCTGC
TTGCAAACAAAAAAACCACCGCTACCAGCGGTGGTTTGTTTGCCGGATCAAGAGCTACCAACTCTTTTTC
CGAAGGTAACTGGCTTCAGCAGAGCGCAGATACCAAATACTGTTCTTCTAGTGTAGCCGTAGTTAGGCCA
CCACTTCAAGAACTCTGTAGCACCGCCTACATACCTCGCTCTGCTAATCCTGTTACCAGTGGCTGCTGCC
AGTGGCGATAAGTCGTGTCTTACCGGGTTGGACTCAAGACGATAGTTACCGGATAAGGCGCAGCGGTCGG
GCTGAACGGGGGGTTCGTGCACACAGCCCAGCTTGGAGCGAACGACCTACACCGAACTGAGATACCTACA
GCGTGAGCTATGAGAAAGCGCCACGCTTCCCGAAGGGAGAAAGGCGGACAGGTATCCGGTAAGCGGCAGG
GTCGGAACAGGAGAGCGCACGAGGGAGCTTCCAGGGGGAAACGCCTGGTATCTTTATAGTCCTGTCGGGT
TTCGCCACCTCTGACTTGAGCGTCGATTTTTGTGATGCTCGTCAGGGGGGCGGAGCCTATGGAAAAACGC
CAGCAACGCGGCCTTTTTACGGTTCCTGGCCTTTTGCTGGCCTTTTGCTCACATGTTCTTTCCTGCGTTA
TCCCCTGATTCTGTGGATAACCGTATTACCGCCATGCATTAGTTATTAATAGTAATCAATTACGGGGTCA
TTAGTTCATAGCCCATATATGGAGTTCCGCGTTACATAACTTACGGTAAATGGCCCGCCTGGCTGACCGC
CCAACGACCCCCGCCCATTGACGTCAATAATGACGTATGTTCCCATAGTAACGCCAATAGGGACTTTCCA
TTGACGTCAATGGGTGGAGTATTTACGGTAAACTGCCCACTTGGCAGTACATCAAGTGTATCATATGCCA
AGTACGCCCCCTATTGACGTCAATGACGGTAAATGGCCCGCCTGGCATTATGCCCAGTAC
Features (pLannotate 1.2.2; 16 found; start..end, strand, type, name):
     64..267     +  promoter       CMV promoter: human cytomegalovirus (CMV) immediate early promoter
    290..317     +  misc_feature   MCS (fragment): multiple cloning site
    411..713     +  CDS            CD55 (fragment): DAF_HUMAN - Also known as CR, DAF. Experimental evidence at protein level: Swiss-Prot protein existence level 1. (Microbial infection) Acts as a receptor for Human echoviruses 6, 7, 11, 12, 20 and 21. From Homo sapiens (Human).
    724..1310    +  misc_feature   IRES2: internal ribosome entry site (IRES) of the encephalomyocarditis virus (EMCV)
   1320..2039    +  CDS            mEGFP: enhanced GFP with monomerizing A206K mutation (Zacharias et al., 2002) mammalian codon-optimized
   2055..2138    +  CDS            large T antigen (fragment): large T antigen from SV40 (simian virus 40)
   2161..2282    +  polyA_signal   SV40 poly(A) signal: SV40 polyadenylation signal
   2316..2744    -  rep_origin     f1 ori (sequence partly withheld): f1 bacteriophage origin of replication; arrow indicates direction of (+) strand synthesis
   2771..2875    +  promoter       AmpR promoter: bla
   2877..3234    +  promoter       SV40 promoter: SV40 enhancer and early promoter
   3269..4063    +  CDS            NeoR/KanR: aminoglycoside phosphotransferase from Tn5; aph(3')-II (or nptII); confers resistance to neomycin, kanamycin, and G418 (Geneticin®)
   4084..4236    +  CDS            ble (fragment): BLE_KLEPN - Experimental evidence at protein level: Swiss-Prot protein existence level 1. Binding protein with a strong affinity to the bleomycin family of antibiotics. Binds to CL990; an antimitotic-antibiotic compound. From Klebsiella pneumoniae.
   4295..4342    +  polyA_signal   HSV TK poly(A) signal: herpes simplex virus thymidine kinase polyadenylation signal (Cole and Stacy, 1985)
   4433..4449    -  polyA_signal   bGH poly(A) signal (fragment): bovine growth hormone polyadenylation signal
   4671..5259    +  rep_origin     ori: high-copy-number ColE1/pMB1/pBR322/pUC origin of replication
   5434..63      +  enhancer       CMV enhancer (across the origin): human cytomegalovirus immediate early enhancer
