[The description below was written by a language model from this plasmid's Addgene catalogue record and pLannotate feature annotations shown in this document.]
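Description:
CD55-Delta4 is a mammalian expression plasmid built on the mEGFP-C1 backbone (5,674 bp in total) that carries a truncated human CD55 (decay-accelerating factor, DAF). The insert, introduced by Gibson cloning and derived in part from an ORFeome library clone, lacks all four short consensus repeat (SCR) domains, corresponding to deletion of amino acids 35 to 284. What remains is a short coding region of about 393 bp comprising only the sequences flanking the SCR block. Transcription is driven by the CMV immediate-early enhancer and promoter and terminated by an SV40 polyadenylation signal.

The catalogue entry lists EGFP as a C-terminal tag on the backbone. The annotated sequence instead shows an EMCV IRES (IRES2) between the CD55 fragment and monomeric EGFP (the A206K variant). This arrangement indicates a bicistronic transcript in which mEGFP is translated separately as a marker of transfected cells, rather than as a fusion to CD55. A short SV40 large T antigen fragment follows mEGFP, but the record does not explain its role.

For propagation, the plasmid has a high-copy pUC-type origin and an f1 origin. A single NeoR/KanR gene, placed behind tandem bacterial and SV40 early promoters and followed by an HSV TK poly(A) signal, gives kanamycin resistance in E. coli and G418 selection in mammalian cells.

The stated purpose is expression of this CD55 variant in mammalian cells. The naming suggests it belongs to a set of domain-deletion constructs for mapping which parts of CD55 are needed for a given interaction or function, though the record does not specify the application.
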