Addgene plasmid #220873: CD55-Delta4
Purpose: Expresses CD55 variant in mammalian cells
Depositing lab: Ferenc Scheeren. Depositing organization: Leiden University Medical Center.
Backbone
  Vector backbone: mEGFP-C1
  Backbone size w/o insert (bp): 4712
  Total vector size (bp): 5674
  Vector type: Mammalian Expression
  Selectable markers: Neomycin (select with G418)
Growth in bacteria
  Bacterial resistance: Kanamycin, 50 μg/mL
  Growth temperature: 37°C
  Growth strain: DH5alpha
  Copy number: High Copy
Gene/Insert
  Gene/Insert name: CD55 Delta-4
  Species: H. sapiens (human)
  Insert size (bp): 393
  Mutation: Delta-4, short consensus repeat (SCR) domains 1, 2, 3 and 4 are deleted: amino acids (35 to 284))
  Promoter: CMV
  Tag / fusion protein: EGFP (C terminal on backbone)
  Cloning method: Gibson Cloning
  Sequencing primers: 5′ CGCAAATGGGCGGTAGGCGTG; 3′ GCATTCCTTTGGCGAGAG
Resource information
  A portion of this plasmid was derived from a plasmid made by: ORFeome collection library from Horizon Discovery
Terms and licenses: Academic/Nonprofit Terms; Industry Terms: Not Available to Industry
How to cite: CD55-Delta4 was a gift from Ferenc Scheeren (Addgene plasmid # 220873 ; http://n2t.net/addgene:220873 ; RRID:Addgene_220873)
